Addgene plasmid #123951: MTK0_062
Purpose: Encodes the 2nd gen. Lenti Virus GFP dropout destination vector without insulator as a type 0 part to be used in the MTK system
Depositing lab: Hana El-Samad. Depositing organization: University of California, San Francisco (UCSF). Publication: A Toolkit for Rapid Modular Construction of Biological Circuits in Mammalian Cells. Fonseca JP, Bonny AR, Kumar GR, Ng AH, Town J, Wu QC, Aslankoohi E, Chen SY, Dods G, Harrigan P, Osimiri LC, Kistler AL, El-Samad H. ACS Synth Biol. 2019 Nov 15;8(11):2593-2606. doi: 10.1021/acssynbio.9b00322. Epub 2019 Nov 5. PubMed 31686495.
Backbone
  Vector backbone: self-made
  Vector type: Mammalian Expression
Growth in bacteria
  Bacterial resistance: Kanamycin, 50 μg/mL
  Growth temperature: 37°C
  Growth strain: DH5alpha
  Copy number: Unknown
Gene/Insert
  Gene/Insert name: pHR DEST
  Species: Synthetic
  Cloning method: Restriction Enzyme; 5′ cloning site unknown (unknown if destroyed); 3′ cloning site unknown (unknown if destroyed)
Terms and licenses: Academic/Nonprofit Terms; Industry Terms: Not Available to Industry
Depositor comments: Type 0 parts are generally destination vectors in the MTK Please visit https://www.biorxiv.org/content/10.1101/506188v2 for BioRxiv preprint
How to cite: MTK0_062 was a gift from Hana El-Samad (Addgene plasmid # 123951 ; http://n2t.net/addgene:123951 ; RRID:Addgene_123951)
