[The description below was written by a language model from this plasmid's Addgene catalogue record and pLannotate feature annotations shown in this document.]
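Description:
MTK0_062 is a second-generation lentiviral destination vector from the Mammalian Toolkit (MTK), a modular cloning system for assembling genetic circuits for mammalian cells. It is classed as a type 0 part, the category generally used for destination vectors, and its insert is recorded as a synthetic "pHR DEST" cassette on a self-made backbone. The roughly 9.8 kb plasmid is propagated in E. coli through a high-copy ColE1/pUC-type origin and selected with kanamycin via aph(3')-Ia. This version is specifically described as lacking an insulator.

The lentiviral transfer region begins with a full-length HIV-1 LTR (annotated by similarity as a 3' LTR but positioned as the upstream repeat), which fits the second-generation designation. It is followed by the Ψ packaging signal with a partial gag sequence, the Rev response element for Rev-dependent nuclear export of the genomic RNA, and the cPPT/CTS. Downstream sits the dropout cassette: a superfolder GFP coding sequence followed by the bacterial rrnB T1 and T7Te terminators. This serves as a bacterial visual marker that is replaced when assembled transcriptional units are cloned in, so correct clones can be identified by loss of fluorescence. The feature table does not annotate the promoter driving GFP, nor the cloning sites used. After the dropout come a WPRE, which enhances transcript expression, and a self-inactivating ΔU3 3' LTR.

Outside the viral region the backbone carries pHR-lineage remnants, including an SV40 promoter, gpt fragments, SV40 small t intron and poly(A) sequences, and fragments of TcR, rop and bom. No mammalian promoter or transgene is present within the transfer cassette; these are supplied by the user's assembly before virus packaging and transduction.
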