Features (pLannotate 1.2.2; 31 found; start..end, strand, type, name):
    269..982     +  CDS            superfolder GFP: GFP variant that folds robustly even when fused to poorly folded proteins (Pédelacq et al., 2006)
    994..1065    +  terminator     rrnB T1 terminator: transcription terminator T1 from the E. coli rrnB gene
   1081..1108    +  terminator     T7Te terminator: phage T7 early transcription terminator
   1339..1369    +  misc_feature   MCS (fragment): pUC18/19 multiple cloning site
   1370..1388    +  misc_feature   MCS (fragment): pBluescript multiple cloning site
   1388..1976    +  misc_feature   WPRE: woodchuck hepatitis virus posttranscriptional regulatory element
   2018..2037    +  misc_feature   cPPT/CTS (fragment): central polypurine tract and central termination sequence of HIV-1
   2039..2272    +  LTR            3' LTR (ΔU3): self-inactivating 3' long terminal repeat (LTR) from HIV-1
   2297..2315    -  promoter       SP6 promoter: promoter for bacteriophage SP6 RNA polymerase
   2543..2822    +  CDS            TcR (fragment): tetracycline efflux protein; tet; confers resistance to tetracycline
   2823..2871    -  misc_feature   bom (fragment): basis of mobility region from pBR322
   2973..3008    -  CDS            rop (fragment): Rop protein, which maintains plasmids at low copy number; rop
   3214..3802    -  rep_origin     ori: high-copy-number ColE1/pMB1/pBR322/pUC origin of replication
   4027..4842    +  CDS            KanR: aminoglycoside phosphotransferase; aph(3')-Ia; confers resistance to kanamycin in bacteria or G418 (Geneticin®) in eukaryotes
   4911..5044    +  rep_origin     RSF ori (fragment): Plasmids containing the RSF 1030 origin of replication can be propagated in E. coli cells that contain additional plasmids with compatible origins.
   5046..5102    +  CDS            lacI (fragment): lac repressor; lacI; The lac repressor binds to the lac operator to inhibit transcription in E. coli. This inhibition can be relieved by adding lactose or isopropyl-β-D-thiogalactopyranoside (IPTG).
   5109..5438    +  promoter       SV40 promoter: SV40 enhancer and early promoter
   5638..5757    +  CDS            gpt (fragment): XGPT_ECOLI - Also known as gpp, gxu. Experimental evidence at protein level: Swiss-Prot protein existence level 1. Purine salvage pathway enzyme that catalyzes the transfer of the ribosyl-5-phosphate group from 5-phospho-alpha-D-ribose 1- diphosphate (PRPP) to the N9 position of the 6-oxopurines guanine and xanthine to form the corresponding ribonucleotides GMP (guanosine 5'- monophosphate) and XMP (xanthosine 5'-monophosphate), with the release of PPi. To a lesser extent, also acts on hypoxanthine (PubMed:9100006, PubMed:3886014). Does not ribophosphorylate adenine (PubMed:3886014). From Esch
   5757..6092    +  CDS            gpt (fragment): XGPT_ECOLI - Also known as gpp, gxu. Experimental evidence at protein level: Swiss-Prot protein existence level 1. Purine salvage pathway enzyme that catalyzes the transfer of the ribosyl-5-phosphate group from 5-phospho-alpha-D-ribose 1- diphosphate (PRPP) to the N9 position of the 6-oxopurines guanine and xanthine to form the corresponding ribonucleotides GMP (guanosine 5'- monophosphate) and XMP (xanthosine 5'-monophosphate), with the release of PPi. To a lesser extent, also acts on hypoxanthine (PubMed:9100006, PubMed:3886014). Does not ribophosphorylate adenine (PubMed:3886014). From Esch
   6187..6492    +  CDS            frsA (fragment): FRSA_ECOLI - Also known as yafA. Experimental evidence at protein level: Swiss-Prot protein existence level 1. Catalyzes the hydrolysis of esters (PubMed:15808744). Displays esterase activity toward pNP-butyrate (PubMed:15808744). May stimulate mixed-acid fermentation by acting as a fermentation/respiration switch that down-regulates respiration and up- regulates fermentation rates (PubMed:15169777). From Escherichia coli (strain K12).
   6496..6570    +  CDS            small t antigen (fragment): SV40 (simian virus 40) small t antigen
   6572..6637    +  intron         small t intron: SV40 (simian virus 40) small t antigen intron
   6767..6787    +  CDS            SV40 NLS: nuclear localization signal of SV40 (simian virus 40) large T antigen
   7106..7189    +  CDS            large T antigen (fragment): large T antigen from SV40 (simian virus 40)
   7212..7346    +  polyA_signal   SV40 poly(A) signal: SV40 polyadenylation signal
   7514..8147    +  LTR            3' LTR: 3' long terminal repeat (LTR) from HIV-1
   8194..8319    +  misc_feature   HIV-1 Ψ: packaging signal of human immunodeficiency virus type 1
   8303..8641    +  CDS            HIV-1 gag (fragment): gag protein from human immunodeficiency virus 1; gag
   8816..9049    +  misc_feature   RRE: The Rev response element (RRE) of HIV-1 allows for Rev-dependent mRNA export from the nucleus to the cytoplasm.
   9426..9526    +  CDS            Rev (fragment): human immunodeficiency virus 1 (HIV-1) Rev protein; rev; enhances nuclear export of unspliced and incompletely spliced viral mRNAs
   9563..9680    +  misc_feature   cPPT/CTS: central polypurine tract and central termination sequence of HIV-1
>Addgene plasmid #123951 | MTK0_062 | addgene full sequence | sequence record 250348 | Addgene NGS Result
TCATGCGCGGATGACACGAACTCACGACGGCGATCACAGACATTAACCCACAGTACAGACACTGCGACAA
CGTGGCAATTCGTCGCAATACAACGTGAGACCGAAAGTGAAACGTGATTTCATGCGTCATTTTGAACATT
TTGTAAATCTTATTTAATAATGTGTGCGGCAATTCACATTTAATTTATGAATGTTTTCTTAACATCGCGG
CAACTCAAGAAACGGCAGGTTCGGATCTTAGCTACTAGAGAAAGAGGAGAAATACTAGATGCGTAAAGGC
GAAGAGCTGTTCACTGGTGTCGTCCCTATTCTGGTGGAACTGGATGGTGATGTCAACGGTCATAAGTTTT
CCGTGCGTGGCGAGGGTGAAGGTGACGCAACTAATGGTAAACTGACGCTGAAGTTCATCTGTACTACTGG
TAAACTGCCGGTTCCTTGGCCGACTCTGGTAACGACGCTGACTTATGGTGTTCAGTGCTTTGCTCGTTAT
CCGGACCATATGAAGCAGCATGACTTCTTCAAGTCCGCCATGCCGGAAGGCTATGTGCAGGAACGCACGA
TTTCCTTTAAGGATGACGGCACGTACAAAACGCGTGCGGAAGTGAAATTTGAAGGCGATACCCTGGTAAA
CCGCATTGAGCTGAAAGGCATTGACTTTAAAGAGGACGGCAATATCCTGGGCCATAAGCTGGAATACAAT
TTTAACAGCCACAATGTTTACATCACCGCCGATAAACAAAAAAATGGCATTAAAGCGAATTTTAAAATTC
GCCACAACGTGGAGGATGGCAGCGTGCAGCTGGCTGATCACTACCAGCAAAACACTCCAATCGGTGATGG
TCCTGTTCTGCTGCCAGACAATCACTATCTGAGCACGCAAAGCGTTCTGTCTAAAGATCCGAACGAGAAA
CGCGATCATATGGTTCTGCTGGAGTTCGTAACCGCAGCGGGCATCACGCATGGTATGGATGAACTGTACA
AATGACCAGGCATCAAATAAAACGAAAGGCTCAGTCGAAAGACTGGGCCTTTCGTTTTATCTGTTGTTTG
TCGGTGAACGCTCTCTACTAGAGTCACACTGGCTCACCTTCGGGTGGGCCTTTCTGCGTTTATAGGTCTC
AGCTGGAAATCTGCTCGTCAGTGGTGCTCACACTGACGAATCATGTACAGATCATACCGATGACTGCCTG
GCGACTCACAACTAAGCAAGACAGCCGGAACCAGCGCCGGCGAACACCACTGCATATATGGCATATCACA
ACAGTCCACGTCTCAAGCAGTTACAGAGATGTTACGAACCACTAGTGCACTGCAGTACATGACTGACTGA
GGCCGCGACTCTAGAGTCGACCTGCAGGCATGCAAGCTTGATATCAAGCTTATCGATAATCAACCTCTGG
ATTACAAAATTTGTGAAAGATTGACTGGTATTCTTAACTATGTTGCTCCTTTTACGCTATGTGGATACGC
TGCTTTAATGCCTTTGTATCATGCTATTGCTTCCCGTATGGCTTTCATTTTCTCCTCCTTGTATAAATCC
TGGTTGCTGTCTCTTTATGAGGAGTTGTGGCCCGTTGTCAGGCAACGTGGCGTGGTGTGCACTGTGTTTG
CTGACGCAACCCCCACTGGTTGGGGCATTGCCACCACCTGTCAGCTCCTTTCCGGGACTTTCGCTTTCCC
CCTCCCTATTGCCACGGCGGAACTCATCGCCGCCTGCCTTGCCCGCTGCTGGACAGGGGCTCGGCTGTTG
GGCACTGACAATTCCGTGGTGTTGTCGGGGAAATCATCGTCCTTTCCTTGGCTGCTCGCCTGTGTTGCCA
CCTGGATTCTGCGCGGGACGTCCTTCTGCTACGTCCCTTCGGCCCTCAATCCAGCGGACCTTCCTTCCCG
CGGCCTGCTGCCGGCTCTGCGGCCTCTTCCGCGTCTTCGCCTTCGCCCTCAGACGAGTCGGATCTCCCTT
TGGGCCGCCTCCCCGCATCACCAATGACTTACAAGGCAGCTGTAGATCTTAGCCACTTTTTAAAAGAAAA
GGGGGGACTGGAAGGGCTAATTCACTCCCAACGAAGACAAGATCTGCTTTTTGCTTGTACTGGGTTTCTC
TGGTTAGACCAGATCTGAGCCTGGGAGCTCTCTGGCTAACTAGGGAACCCACTGCTTAAGCCTCAATAAA
GCTTGCCTTGAGTGCTTCAAGTAGTGTGTGCCCGTCTGTTGTGTGACTCTGGTAACTAGAGATCCCTCAG
ACCCTTTTAGTCAGTGTGGAAAATCTCTAGCAGCATCTAGAATTAATTCCGTGTATTCTATAGTGTCACC
TAAATCGTATGTGTATGATACATAAGGTTATGTATTAATTGTAGCCGCGTTCTAACGACAATATGTACAA
GCCTAATTGTGTAGCATCTGGCTTACTGAAGCAGACCCTATCATCTCTCTCGTAAACTGCCGTCAGAGTC
GGTTTGGTTGGACGAACCTTCTGAGTTTCTGGTAACGCCGTCCCGCACCCGGAAATGGTCAGCGAACCAA
TCAGCAGGGTCATCGCTAGCCAGATCCTCTACGCCGGACGCATCGTGGCCGGCATCACCGGCGCCACAGG
TGCGGTTGCTGGCGCCTATATCGCCGACATCACCGATGGGGAAGATCGGGCTCGCCACTTCGGGCTCATG
AGCGCTTGTTTCGGCGTGGGTATGGTGGCAGGCCCCGTGGCCGGGGGACTGTTGGGCGCCATCTCCTTGC
ATGCACCATTCCTTGCGGCGGCGGTGCTCAACGGCCTCAACCTACTACTGGGCTGCTTCCTAATGCAGGA
GTCGCATAAGGGAGAGCGTCGAATGGTGCACTCTCAGTACAATCTGCTCTGATGCCGCATAGTTAAGCCA
GCCCCGACACCCGCCAACACCCGCTGACGCGCCCTGACGGGCTTGTCTGCTCCCGGCATCCGCTTACAGA
CAAGCTGTGACCATCTCCGGGAGCTGCATGTGTCAGAGGTTTTCACCGTCATCACCGAAACGCGCGAGAT
GAAAGGGCCTCGTGATACGCCTATTTTTATAGGTTAATGTCATGATAATAATGGTTTCTTAGACGTCAGG
TGGCACTTTTCGGGGAAATGTGCCGAGCGGCCGCACGGTTATCCACAGAATCAGGGGATAACGCAGGAAA
GAACATGTGAGCAAAAGGCCAGCAAAAGGCCAGGAACCGTAAAAAGGCCGCGTTGCTGGCGTTTTTCCAT
AGGCTCCGCCCCCCTGACGAGCATCACAAAAATCGACGCTCAAGTCAGAGGTGGCGAAACCCGACAGGAC
TATAAAGATACCAGGCGTTTCCCCCTGGAAGCTCCCTCGTGCGCTCTCCTGTTCCGACCCTGCCGCTTAC
CGGATACCTGTCCGCCTTTCTCCCTTCGGGAAGCGTGGCGCTTTCTCATAGCTCACGCTGTAGGTATCTC
AGTTCGGTGTAGGTCGTTCGCTCCAAGCTGGGCTGTGTGCACGAACCCCCCGTTCAGCCCGACCGCTGCG
CCTTATCCGGTAACTATCGTCTTGAGTCCAACCCGGTAAGACACGACTTATCGCCACTGGCAGCAGCCAC
TGGTAACAGGATTAGCAGAGCGAGGTATGTAGGCGGTGCTACAGAGTTCTTGAAGTGGTGGCCTAACTAC
GGCTACACTAGAAGAACAGTATTTGGTATCTGCGCTCTGCTGAAGCCAGTTACCTTCGGAAAAAGAGTTG
GTAGCTCTTGATCCGGCAAACAAACCACCGCTGGTAGCGGTGGTTTTTTTGTTTGCAAGCAGCAGATTAC
GCGCAGAAAAAAAGGATCTCAAGAAGATCCTTTGATCTTTTCTACGGGGTCTGACGCTCAGTGGAACGAA
AACTCACGTTAAGGGATTTTGGTCATGACTGATCCTTCAACTCAGCAAAAGTTCGATTTATTCAACAAAG
CCACGTTGTGTCTCAAAATCTCTGATGTTACATTGCACAAGATAAAAATATATCATCATGAACAATAAAA
CTGTCTGCTTACATAAACAGTAATACAAGGGGTGTTATGAGCCATATTCAACGGGAAACGTCTTGCTCCA
GGCCGCGATTAAATTCCAACATGGATGCTGATTTATATGGGTATAAATGGGCTCGCGATAATGTCGGGCA
ATCAGGTGCGACAATCTATCGATTGTATGGGAAGCCCGATGCGCCAGAGTTGTTTCTGAAACATGGCAAA
GGTAGCGTTGCCAATGATGTTACAGATGAGATGGTCAGACTAAACTGGCTGACGGAATTTATGCCTCTTC
CGACCATCAAGCATTTTATCCGTACTCCTGATGATGCATGGTTACTCACCACTGCGATCCCCGGGAAAAC
AGCATTCCAGGTATTAGAAGAATATCCTGATTCAGGTGAAAATATTGTTGATGCGCTGGCAGTGTTCCTG
CGCCGGTTGCATTCGATTCCTGTTTGTAATTGTCCTTTTAACAGCGATCGCGTATTTCGCCTCGCTCAGG
CGCAATCACGAATGAATAACGGTTTGGTTGATGCGAGTGATTTTGATGACGAGCGTAATGGCTGGCCTGT
TGAACAAGTCTGGAAAGAAATGCATAAGCTTTTGCCATTCTCACCGGATTCAGTCGTCACTCATGGTGAT
TTCTCACTTGATAACCTTATTTTTGACGAGGGGAAATTAATAGGTTGTATTGATGTTGGACGAGTCGGAA
TCGCAGACCGATACCAGGATCTTGCCATCCTATGGAACTGCCTCGGTGAGTTTTCTCCTTCATTACAGAA
ACGGCTTTTTCAAAAATATGGTATTGATAATCCTGATATGAATAAATTGCAGTTTCATTTGATGCTCGAT
GAGTTTTTCTAATCAGAATTGGTTAATTGGTTGTAACACGCGGCCGCCAATTTTTTACGGTTCCTGGCCT
TTTGCTGGCCTTTTGCTCACATGTTCTTTCCTGCGTTATCCCCTGATTCTGTGGATAACCGTATTACCGC
CTTTGAGTGAGCTGATACCGCTCGCCGCAGCCGAACGACCGAGCGCAGCGAGTCAGTGAGCGAGGAAGCG
GAAGAGCGCCCAATACGCAAACCGCCTCTCCCCGCGCGTTGGCCGATTCATTAATGCAGCTGTGGAATGT
GTGTCAGTTAGGGTGTGGAAAGTCCCCAGGCTCCCCAGCAGGCAGAAGTATGCAAAGCATGCATCTCAAT
TAGTCAGCAACCAGGTGTGGAAAGTCCCCAGGCTCCCCAGCAGGCAGAAGTATGCAAAGCATGCATCTCA
ATTAGTCAGCAACCATAGTCCCGCCCCTAACTCCGCCCATCCCGCCCCTAACTCCGCCCAGTTCCGCCCA
TTCTCCGCCCCATGGCTGACTAATTTTTTTTATTTATGCAGAGGCCGAGGCCGCCTCGGCCTCTGAGCTA
TTCCAGAAGTAGTGAGGAGGCTTTTTTGGAGGCCTAGGCTTTTGCAAAAAGCTTGGACACAAGACAGGCT
TGCGAGATATGTTTGAGAATACCACTTTATCCCGCGTCAGGGAGAGGCAGTGCGTAAAAAGACGCGGACT
CATGTGAAATACTGGTTTTTAGTGCGCCAGATCTCTATAATCTCGCGCAACCTATTTTCCCCTCGAACAC
TTTTTAAGCCGTAGATAAACAGGCTGGGACACTTCACATGAGCGAAAAATACATCGTCACCTGGGACATG
TTGCAGATCCATGCACGTAAACTCGCAAGCCGACTGATGCCTTCTGAACAATGGAAAGGCATTATTGCCG
TAAGCCGTGGCGGTCTGTACCGGGTGCGTTACTGGCGCGTGAACTGGGTATTCGTCATGTCGATACCGTT
TGTATTTCCAGCTACGATCACGACAACCAGCGCGAGCTTAAAGTGCTGAAACGCGCAGAAGGCGATGGCG
AAGGCTTCATCGTTATTGATGACCTGGTGGATACCGGTGGTACTGCGGTTGCGATTCGTGAAATGTATCC
AAAAGCGCACTTTGTCACCATCTTCGCAAAACCGGCTGGTCGTCCGCTGGTTGATGACTATGTTGTTGAT
ATCCCGCAAGATACCTGGATTGAACAGCCGTGGGATATGGGCGTCGTATTCGTCCCGCCAATCTCCGGTC
GCTAATCTTTTCAACGCCTGGCACTGCCGGGCGTTGTTCTTTTTAACTTCAGGCGGGTTACAATAGTTTC
CAGTAAGTATTCTGGAGGCTGCATCCATGACACAGGCAAACCTGAGCGAAACCCTGTTCAAACCCCGCTT
TAAACATCCTGAAACCTCGACGCTAGTCCGCCGCTTTAATCACGGCGCACAACCGCCTGTGCAGTCGGCC
CTTGATGGTAAAACCATCCCTCACTGGTATCGCATGATTAACCGTCTGATGTGGATCTGGCGCGGCATTG
ACCCACGCGAAATCCTCGACGTCCAGGCACGTATTGTGATGAGCGATGCCGAACGTACCGACGATGATTT
ATACGATACGGTGATTGGCTACCGTGGCGGCAACTGGATTTATGAGTGGGCCCCGGATCTTTGTGAAGGA
ACCTTACTTCTGTGGTGTGACATAATTGGACAAACTACCTACAGAGATTTAAAGCTCTAAGGTAAATATA
AAATTTTTAAGTGTATAATGTGTTAAACTACTGATTCTAATTGTTTGTGTATTTTAGATTCCAACCTATG
GAACTGATGAATGGGAGCAGTGGTGGAATGCCTTTAATGAGGAAAACCTGTTTTGCTCAGAAGAAATGCC
ATCTAGTGATGATGAGGCTACTGCTGACTCTCAACATTCTACTCCTCCAAAAAAGAAGAGAAAGGTAGAA
GACCCCAAGGACTTTCCTTCAGAATTGCTAAGTTTTTTGAGTCATGCTGTGTTTAGTAATAGAACTCTTG
CTTGCTTTGCTATTTACACCACAAAGGAAAAAGCTGCACTGCTATACAAGAAAATTATGGAAAAATATTC
TGTAACCTTTATAAGTAGGCATAACAGTTATAATCATAACATACTGTTTTTTCTTACTCCACACAGGCAT
AGAGTGTCTGCTATTAATAACTATGCTCAAAAATTGTGTACCTTTAGCTTTTTAATTTGTAAAGGGGTTA
ATAAGGAATATTTGATGTATAGTGCCTTGACTAGAGATCATAATCAGCCATACCACATTTGTAGAGGTTT
TACTTGCTTTAAAAAACCTCCCACACCTCCCCCTGAACCTGAAACATAAAATGAATGCAATTGTTGTTGT
TAACTTGTTTATTGCAGCTTATAATGGTTACAAATAAAGCAATAGCATCACAAATTTCACAAATAAAGCA
TTTTTTTCACTGCATTCTAGTTGTGGTTTGTCCAAACTCATCAATGTATCTTATCATGTCTGGATCAACT
GGATAACTCAAGCTAACCAAAATCATCCCAAACTTCCCACCCCATACCCTATTACCACTGCCAATTACCT
GTGGTTTCATTTACTCTAAACCTGTGATTCCTCTGAATTATTTTCATTTTAAAGAAATTGTATTTGTTAA
ATATGTACTACAAACTTAGTAGTTGGAAGGGCTAATTCACTCCCAAAGAAGACAAGATATCCTTGATCTG
TGGATCTACCACACACAAGGCTACTTCCCTGATTAGCAGAACTACACACCAGGGCCAGGGGTCAGATATC
CACTGACCTTTGGATGGTGCTACAAGCTAGTACCAGTTGAGCCAGATAAGGTAGAAGAGGCCAATAAAGG
AGAGAACACCAGCTTGTTACACCCTGTGAGCCTGCATGGGATGGATGACCCGGAGAGAGAAGTGTTAGAG
TGGAGGTTTGACAGCCGCCTAGCATTTCATCACGTGGCCCGAGAGCTGCATCCGGAGTACTTCAAGAACT
GCTGATATCGAGCTTGCTACAAGGGACTTTCCGCTGGGGACTTTCCAGGGAGGCGTGGCCTGGGCGGGAC
TGGGGAGTGGCGAGCCCTCAGATCCTGCATATAAGCAGCTGCTTTTTGCCTGTACTGGGACTCTCTGGTT
AGACCAGATCTGAGCCTGGGAGCTCTCTGGCTAACTAGGGAACCCACTGCTTAAGCCTCAATAAAGCTTG
CCTTGAGTGCTTCAAGTAGTGTGTGCCCGTCTGTTGTGTGACTCTGGTAACTAGAGATCCCTCAGACCCT
TTTAGTCAGTGTGGAAAATCTCTAGCAGTGGCGCCCGAACAGGGACTTGAAAGCGAAAGGGAAACCAGAG
GAGCTCTCTCGACGCAGGACTCGGCTTGCTGAAGCGCGCACGGCAAGAGGCGAGGGGCGGCGACTGGTGA
GTACGCCAAAAATTTTGACTAGCGGAGGCTAGAAGGAGAGAGATGGGTGCGAGAGCGTCAGTATTAAGCG
GGGGAGAATTAGATCGCGATGGGAAAAAATTCGGTTAAGGCCAGGGGGAAAGAAAAAATATAAATTAAAA
CATATAGTATGGGCAAGCAGGGAGCTAGAACGATTCGCAGTTAATCCTGGCCTGTTAGAAACATCAGAAG
GCTGTAGACAAATACTGGGACAGCTACAACCATCCCTTCAGACAGGATCAGAAGAACTTAGATCATTATA
TAATACAGTAGCAACCCTCTATTGTGTGCATCAAAGGATAGAGATAAAAGACACCAAGGAAGCTTTAGAC
AAGATAGAGGAAGAGCAAAACAAAAGTAAGACCACCGCACAGCAAGCGGCCGGCCGCTGATCTTCAGACC
TGGAGGAGGAGATATGAGGGACAATTGGAGAAGTGAATTATATAAATATAAAGTAGTAAAAATTGAACCA
TTAGGAGTAGCACCCACCAAGGCAAAGAGAAGAGTGGTGCAGAGAGAAAAAAGAGCAGTGGGAATAGGAG
CTTTGTTCCTTGGGTTCTTGGGAGCAGCAGGAAGCACTATGGGCGCAGCGTCAATGACGCTGACGGTACA
GGCCAGACAATTATTGTCTGGTATAGTGCAGCAGCAGAACAATTTGCTGAGGGCTATTGAGGCGCAACAG
CATCTGTTGCAACTCACAGTCTGGGGCATCAAGCAGCTCCAGGCAAGAATCCTGGCTGTGGAAAGATACC
TAAAGGATCAACAGCTCCTGGGGATTTGGGGTTGCTCTGGAAAACTCATTTGCACCACTGCTGTGCCTTG
GAATGCTAGTTGGAGTAATAAATCTCTGGAACAGATTTGGAATCACACGACCTGGATGGAGTGGGACAGA
GAAATTAACAATTACACAAGCTTAATACACTCCTTAATTGAAGAATCGCAAAACCAGCAAGAAAAGAATG
AACAAGAATTATTGGAATTAGATAAATGGGCAAGTTTGTGGAATTGGTTTAACATAACAAATTGGCTGTG
GTATATAAAATTATTCATAATGATAGTAGGAGGCTTGGTAGGTTTAAGAATAGTTTTTGCTGTACTTTCT
ATAGTGAATAGAGTTAGGCAGGGATATTCACCATTATCGTTTCAGACCCACCTCCCAACCCCGAGGGGAC
CCGACAGGCCCGAAGGAATAGAAGAAGAAGGTGGAGAGAGAGACAGAGACAGATCCATTCGATTAGTGAA
CGGATCTCGACGGTATCGCCAAATGGCAGTATTCATCCACAATTTTAAAAGAAAAGGGGGGATTGGGGGG
TACAGTGCAGGGGAAAGAATAGTAGACATAATAGCAACAGACATACAAACTAAAGAATTACAAAAACAAA
TTACAAAAATTCAAAATTTTCGGGTTTATTACAGGGACAGCAGAGATCCAGTTTGGCCCTGAATTCGCAT
CTAGACTGATGAGACGTGGTAGAGCCACAAACAGCCGGTACAAGCAACGATCTCCAGGACCATCTGAA
